>Addgene plasmid #232116 | pET28 His-MBP-TEV-BAP-Human BCKDK | addgene full sequence | sequence record 464924 | Addgene NGS Result
TGGCGAATGGG
[124 nt withheld, positions 12-135]
C
[91 nt withheld, positions 137-227]
A
[49 nt withheld, positions 229-277]
CCTTTGACGTTGGAGTCCACGTTCTTT
[37 nt withheld, positions 305-341]
ACCCTATCTCGGTCTATTCTTTTGATTTATAAGGGATTTTGCCGATTTCGGCCTATTGGTTAAAAAATGA
GCTGATTTAACAAAAATTTAACGCGAATTTTAACAAAATATTAACGTTTACAATTTCAGGTGGCACTTTT
CGGGGAAATGTGCGCGGAACCCCTATTTGTTTATTTTTCTAAATACATTCAAATATGTATCCGCTCATGA
ATTAATTCTTAGAAAAACTCATCGAGCATCAAATGAAACTGCAATTTATTCATATCAGGATTATCAATAC
CATATTTTTGAAAAAGCCGTTTCTGTAATGAAGGAGAAAACTCACCGAGGCAGTTCCATAGGATGGCAAG
ATCCTGGTATCGGTCTGCGATTCCGACTCGTCCAACATCAATACAACCTATTAATTTCCCCTCGTCAAAA
ATAAGGTTATCAAGTGAGAAATCACCATGAGTGACGACTGAATCCGGTGAGAATGGCAAAAGTTTATGCA
TTTCTTTCCAGACTTGTTCAACAGGCCAGCCATTACGCTCGTCATCAAAATCACTCGCATCAACCAAACC
GTTATTCATTCGTGATTGCGCCTGAGCGAGACGAAATACGCGATCGCTGTTAAAAGGACAATTACAAACA
GGAATCGAATGCAACCGGCGCAGGAACACTGCCAGCGCATCAACAATATTTTCACCTGAATCAGGATATT
CTTCTAATACCTGGAATGCTGTTTTCCCGGGGATCGCAGTGGTGAGTAACCATGCATCATCAGGAGTACG
GATAAAATGCTTGATGGTCGGAAGAGGCATAAATTCCGTCAGCCAGTTTAGTCTGACCATCTCATCTGTA
ACATCATTGGCAACGCTACCTTTGCCATGTTTCAGAAACAACTCTGGCGCATCGGGCTTCCCATACAATC
GATAGATTGTCGCACCTGATTGCCCGACATTATCGCGAGCCCATTTATACCCATATAAATCAGCATCCAT
GTTGGAATTTAATCGCGGCCTAGAGCAAGACGTTTCCCGTTGAATATGGCTCATAACACCCCTTGTATTA
CTGTTTATGTAAGCAGACAGTTTTATTGTTCATGACCAAAATCCCTTAACGTGAGTTTTCGTTCCACTGA
GCGTCAGACCCCGTAGAAAAGATCAAAGGATCTTCTTGAGATCCTTTTTTTCTGCGCGTAATCTGCTGCT
TGCAAACAAAAAAACCACCGCTACCAGCGGTGGTTTGTTTGCCGGATCAAGAGCTACCAACTCTTTTTCC
GAAGGTAACTGGCTTCAGCAGAGCGCAGATACCAAATACTGTCCTTCTAGTGTAGCCGTAGTTAGGCCAC
CACTTCAAGAACTCTGTAGCACCGCCTACATACCTCGCTCTGCTAATCCTGTTACCAGTGGCTGCTGCCA
GTGGCGATAAGTCGTGTCTTACCGGGTTGGACTCAAGACGATAGTTACCGGATAAGGCGCAGCGGTCGGG
CTGAACGGGGGGTTCGTGCACACAGCCCAGCTTGGAGCGAACGACCTACACCGAACTGAGATACCTACAG
CGTGAGCTATGAGAAAGCGCCACGCTTCCCGAAGGGAGAAAGGCGGACAGGTATCCGGTAAGCGGCAGGG
TCGGAACAGGAGAGCGCACGAGGGAGCTTCCAGGGGGAAACGCCTGGTATCTTTATAGTCCTGTCGGGTT
TCGCCACCTCTGACTTGAGCGTCGATTTTTGTGATGCTCGTCAGGGGGGCGGAGCCTATGGAAAAACGCC
AGCAACGCGGCCTTTTTACGGTTCCTGGCCTTTTGCTGGCCTTTTGCTCACATGTTCTTTCCTGCGTTAT
CCCCTGATTCTGTGGATAACCGTATTACCGCCTTTGAGTGAGCTGATACCGCTCGCCGCAGCCGAACGAC
CGAGCGCAGCGAGTCAGTGAGCGAGGAAGCGGAAGAGCGCCTGATGCGGTATTTTCTCCTTACGCATCTG
TGCGGTATTTCACACCGCATATATGGTGCACTCTCAGTACAATCTGCTCTGATGCCGCATAGTTAAGCCA
GTATACACTCCGCTATCGCTACGTGACTGGGTCATGGCTGCGCCCCGACACCCGCCAACACCCGCTGACG
CGCCCTGACGGGCTTGTCTGCTCCCGGCATCCGCTTACAGACAAGCTGTGACCGTCTCCGGGAGCTGCAT
GTGTCAGAGGTTTTCACCGTCATCACCGAAACGCGCGAGGCAGCTGCGGTAAAGCTCATCAGCGTGGTCG
TGAAGCGATTCACAGATGTCTGCCTGTTCATCCGCGTCCAGCTCGTTGAGTTTCTCCAGAAGCGTTAATG
TCTGGCTTCTGATAAAGCGGGCCATGTTAAGGGCGGTTTTTTCCTGTTTGGTCACTGATGCCTCCGTGTA
AGGGGGATTTCTGTTCATGGGGGTAATGATACCGATGAAACGAGAGAGGATGCTCACGATACGGGTTACT
GATGATGAACATGCCCGGTTACTGGAACGTTGTGAGGGTAAACAACTGGCGGTATGGATGCGGCGGGACC
AGAGAAAAATCACTCAGGGTCAATGCCAGCGCTTCGTTAATACAGATGTAGGTGTTCCACAGGGTAGCCA
GCAGCATCCTGCGATGCAGATCCGGAACATAATGGTGCAGGGCGCTGACTTCCGCGTTTCCAGACTTTAC
GAAACACGGAAACCGAAGACCATTCATGTTGTTGCTCAGGTCGCAGACGTTTTGCAGCAGCAGTCGCTTC
ACGTTCGCTCGCGTATCGGTGATTCATTCTGCTAACCAGTAAGGCAACCCCGCCAGCCTAGCCGGGTCCT
CAACGACAGGAGCACGATCATGCGCACCCGTGGGGCCGCCATGCCGGCGATAATGGCCTGCTTCTCGCCG
AAACGTTTGGTGGCGGGACCAGTGACGAAGGCTTGAGCGAGGGCGTGCAAGATTCCGAATACCGCAAGCG
ACAGGCCGATCATCGTCGCGCTCCAGCGAAAGCGGTCCTCGCCGAAAATGACCCAGAGCGCTGCCGGCAC
CTGTCCTACGAGTTGCATGATAAAGAAGACAGTCATAAGTGCGGCGACGATAGTCATGCCCCGCGCCCAC
CGGAAGGAGCTGACTGGGTTGAAGGCTCTCAAGGGCATCGGTCGAGATCCCGGTGCCTAATGAGTGAGCT
AACTTACATTAATTGCGTTGCGCTCACTGCCCGCTTTCCAGTCGGGAAACCTGTCGTGCCAGCTGCATTA
ATGAATCGGCCAACGCGCGGGGAGAGGCGGTTTGCGTATTGGGCGCCAGGGTGGTTTTTCTTTTCACCAG
TGAGACGGGCAACAGCTGATTGCCCTTCACCGCCTGGCCCTGAGAGAGTTGCAGCAAGCGGTCCACGCTG
GTTTGCCCCAGCAGGCGAAAATCCTGTTTGATGGTGGTTAACGGCGGGATATAACATGAGCTGTCTTCGG
TATCGTCGTATCCCACTACCGAGATATCCGCACCAACGCGCAGCCCGGACTCGGTAATGGCGCGCATTGC
GCCCAGCGCCATCTGATCGTTGGCAACCAGCATCGCAGTGGGAACGATGCCCTCATTCAGCATTTGCATG
GTTTGTTGAAAACCGGACATGGCACTCCAGTCGCCTTCCCGTTCCGCTATCGGCTGAATTTGATTGCGAG
TGAGATATTTATGCCAGCCAGCCAGACGCAGACGCGCCGAGACAGAACTTAATGGGCCCGCTAACAGCGC
GATTTGCTGGTGACCCAATGCGACCAGATGCTCCACGCCCAGTCGCGTACCGTCTTCATGGGAGAAAATA
ATACTGTTGATGGGTGTCTGGTCAGAGACATCAAGAAATAACGCCGGAACATTAGTGCAGGCAGCTTCCA
CAGCAATGGCATCCTGGTCATCCAGCGGATAGTTAATGATCAGCCCACTGACGCGTTGCGCGAGAAGATT
GTGCACCGCCGCTTTACAGGCTTCGACGCCGCTTCGTTCTACCATCGACACCACCACGCTGGCACCCAGT
TGATCGGCGCGAGATTTAATCGCCGCGACAATTTGCGACGGCGCGTGCAGGGCCAGACTGGAGGTGGCAA
CGCCAATCAGCAACGACTGTTTGCCCGCCAGTTGTTGTGCCACGCGGTTGGGAATGTAATTCAGCTCCGC
CATCGCCGCTTCCACTTTTTCCCGCGTTTTCGCAGAAACGTGGCTGGCCTGGTTCACCACGCGGGAAACG
GTCTGATAAGAGACACCGGCATACTCTGCGACATCGTATAACGTTACTGGTTTCACATTCACCACCCTGA
ATTGACTCTCTTCCGGGCGCTATCATGCCATACCGCGAAAGGTTTTGCGCCATTCGATGGTGTCCGGGAT
CTCGACGCTCTCCCTTATGCGACTCCTGCATTAGGAAGCAGCCCAGTAGTAGGTTGAGGCCGTTGAGCAC
CGCCGCCGCAAGGAATGGTGCATGCAAGGAGATGGCGCCCAACAGTCCCCCGGCCACGGGGCCTGCCACC
ATACCCACGCCGAAACAAGCGCTCATGAGCCCGAAGTGGCGAGCCCGATCTTCCCCATCGGTGATGTCGG
CGATATAGGCGCCAGCAACCGCACCTGTGGCGCCGGTGATGCCGGCCACGATGCGTCCGGCGTAGAGGAT
CGAGATCTCGATCCCGCGAAATTAATACGACTCACTATAGGGGAATTGTGAGCGGATAACAATTCCCCTC
TAGAAATAATTTTGTTTAACTTTAAGAAGGAGATATACCATGGGCCATCATCATCATCATCATGGCATGA
AAATTGAAGAAGGCAAACTGGTGATTTGGATTAACGGCGATAAAGGCTATAACGGCCTGGCGGAAGTGGG
CAAAAAATTTGAAAAAGATACCGGCATTAAAGTGACCGTGGAACATCCGGATAAACTGGAAGAAAAATTT
CCGCAGGTGGCGGCGACCGGCGATGGCCCGGATATTATTTTTTGGGCGCATGATCGCTTTGGCGGCTATG
CGCAGAGCGGCCTGCTGGCGGAAATTACCCCGGATAAAGCGTTTCAGGATAAACTGTATCCGTTTACCTG
GGATGCGGTGCGCTATAACGGCAAACTGATTGCGTATCCGATTGCGGTGGAAGCGCTGAGCCTGATTTAT
AACAAAGATCTGCTGCCGAACCCGCCGAAAACCTGGGAAGAAATTCCGGCGCTGGATAAAGAACTGAAAG
CGAAAGGCAAAAGCGCGCTGATGTTTAACCTGCAGGAACCGTATTTTACCTGGCCGCTGATTGCGGCGGA
TGGCGGCTATGCGTTTAAATATGAAAACGGCAAATATGATATTAAAGATGTGGGCGTGGATAACGCGGGC
GCGAAAGCGGGCCTGACCTTTCTGGTGGATCTGATTAAAAACAAACATATGAACGCGGATACCGATTATA
GCATTGCGGAAGCGGCGTTTAACAAAGGCGAAACCGCGATGACCATTAACGGCCCGTGGGCGTGGAGCAA
CATTGATACCAGCAAAGTGAACTATGGCGTGACCGTGCTGCCGACCTTTAAAGGCCAGCCGAGCAAACCG
TTTGTGGGCGTGCTGAGCGCGGGCATTAACGCGGCGAGCCCGAACAAAGAACTGGCGAAAGAATTTCTGG
AAAACTATCTGCTGACCGATGAAGGCCTGGAAGCGGTGAACAAAGATAAACCGCTGGGCGCGGTGGCGCT
GAAAAGCTATGAAGAAGAACTGGCGAAAGATCCGCGCATTGCGGCGACGATGGAAAACGCGCAGAAAGGC
GAAATTATGCCGAACATTCCGCAGATGAGCGCGTTTTGGTATGCGGTGCGCACCGCAGTGATTAACGCGG
CGAGCGGACGCCAGACCGTGGATGAAGCGCTGAAAGATGCGCAGACCAACAGCAGCAGCAACAACAACAA
CAACAACAACAACAACAACCTGGGCATTGAAGGCCGCGGCCTGGAAAACCTGTATTTTCAGGGCGGCGCG
GGCCTGAACGATATTTTTGAAGCGCAGAAAATTGAATGGCATGGCAGCACCAGCGCGACCGATACCCATC
ATGTGGAAATGGCGCGCGAACGCAGCAAAACCGTGACCAGCTTTTATAACCAGAGCGCGATTGATGCGGC
GGCGGAAAAACCGAGCGTGCGCCTGACCCCGACCATGATGCTGTATGCGGGCCGCAGCCAGGATGGCAGC
CATCTGCTGAAAAGCGCGCGCTATCTGCAGCAGGAACTGCCGGTGCGCATTGCGCATCGCATTAAAGGCT
TTCGCTGCCTGCCGTTTATTATTGGCTGCAACCCGACCATTCTGCATGTGCATGAACTGTATATTCGCGC
GTTTCAGAAACTGACCGATTTTCCGCCGATTAAAGATCAGGCGGATGAAGCGCAGTATTGCCAGCTGGTG
CGCCAGCTGCTGGATGATCATAAAGATGTGGTGACCCTGCTGGCGGAAGGCCTGCGCGAAAGCCGCAAAC
ATATTGAAGATGAAAAACTGGTGCGCTATTTTCTGGATAAAACCCTGACCAGCCGCCTGGGCATTCGCAT
GCTGGCGACCCATCATCTGGCGCTGCATGAAGATAAACCGGATTTTGTGGGCATTATTTGCACCCGCCTG
AGCCCGAAAAAAATTATTGAAAAATGGGTGGATTTTGCGCGCCGCCTGTGCGAACATAAATATGGCAACG
CGCCGCGCGTGCGCATTAACGGCCATGTGGCGGCGCGCTTTCCGTTTATTCCGATGCCGCTGGATTATAT
TCTGCCGGAACTGCTGAAAAACGCGATGCGCGCGACGATGGAAAGCCATCTGGATACCCCGTATAACGTG
CCGGATGTGGTGATTACCATTGCGAACAACGATGTGGATCTGATTATTCGCATTAGCGATCGCGGCGGCG
GCATTGCGCATAAAGATCTGGATCGCGTGATGGATTATCATTTTACCACCGCCGAAGCGAGCACCCAGGA
TCCGCGCATTAGCCCGCTGTTTGGCCATCTGGATATGCATAGCGGCGCGCAGAGCGGCCCGATGCATGGC
TTTGGCTTTGGCCTGCCGACCAGCCGCGCGTATGCGGAATATCTGGGCGGCAGCCTGCAGCTGCAGAGCC
TGCAGGGCATTGGCACCGATGTGTATCTGCGCCTGCGCCATATTGATGGCCGCGAAGAAAGCTTTCGCAT
TTAAGCGGCCGCACTCGAGCACCACCACCACCACCACTGAGATCCGGCTGCTAACAAAGCCCGAAAGGAA
GCTGAGTTGGCTGCTGCCACCGCTGAGCAATAACTAGCATAACCCCTTGGGGCCTCTAAACGGGTCTTGA
GGGGTTTTTTGCTGAAAGGAGGAACTATATCCGGAT
Features (pLannotate 1.2.2; 22 found; start..end, strand, type, name):
     12..467     +  rep_origin     f1 ori (sequence partly withheld): f1 bacteriophage origin of replication; arrow indicates direction of (+) strand synthesis
    494..551     +  promoter       AmpR promoter (fragment): bla
    560..1375    -  CDS            KanR: aminoglycoside phosphotransferase; aph(3')-Ia; confers resistance to kanamycin in bacteria or G418 (Geneticin®) in eukaryotes
   1497..2085    +  rep_origin     ori: high-copy-number ColE1/pMB1/pBR322/pUC origin of replication
   2271..2413    -  misc_feature   bom: basis of mobility region from pBR322
   2515..2706    -  CDS            rop: Rop protein, which maintains plasmids at low copy number; rop
   2723..3103    +  CDS            YPB1_ECOLX: Protein predicted: Swiss-Prot protein existence level 4. From Escherichia coli.
   3175..3466    -  CDS            TcR (fragment): tetracycline efflux protein; tet; confers resistance to tetracycline
   3481..3502    -  protein_bind   CAP binding site: CAP binding activates transcription in the presence of cAMP. E. coli catabolite activator protein
   3515..4597    -  CDS            lacI: lac repressor; lacI; The lac repressor binds to the lac operator to inhibit transcription in E. coli. This inhibition can be relieved by adding lactose or isopropyl-β-D-thiogalactopyranoside (IPTG).
   4598..4675    -  promoter       lacI promoter: lacI
   4683..4962    -  CDS            TcR (fragment): tetracycline efflux protein; tet; confers resistance to tetracycline
   4984..5002    +  promoter       T7 promoter: promoter for bacteriophage T7 RNA polymerase
   5003..5027    +  protein_bind   lac operator: The lac repressor binds to the lac operator to inhibit transcription in E. coli. This inhibition can be relieved by adding lactose or isopropyl-β-D-thiogalactopyranoside (IPTG). lac repressor encoded by lacI
   5042..5064    +  RBS            RBS: efficient ribosome binding site from bacteriophage T7 gene 10 (Olins and Rangwala, 1989)
   5077..5096    +  CDS            capTEV™ (fragment): composite tag for in vivo biotinylation, TEV protease cleavage, and 6xHis tagging
   5101..6198    +  CDS            malE (fragment): MALE_ECO57 - Experimental evidence at protein level: Swiss-Prot protein existence level 1. Part of the ABC transporter complex MalEFGK involved in maltose/maltodextrin import. Binds maltose and higher maltodextrins. From Escherichia coli O157:H7.
   6265..6285    +  CDS            TEV site: tobacco etch virus (TEV) protease recognition and cleavage site
   6337..7482    +  CDS            BCKDK (fragment): BCKD_HUMAN - Experimental evidence at protein level: Swiss-Prot protein existence level 1. Catalyzes the phosphorylation and inactivation of the branched-chain alpha-ketoacid dehydrogenase complex, the key regulatory enzyme of the valine, leucine and isoleucine catabolic pathways. Key enzyme that regulate the activity state of the BCKD complex. From Homo sapiens (Human).
   7501..7518    +  CDS            9xHis (fragment): 9xHis affinity tag
   7528..7577    +  CDS            SET1 (fragment): solubility-enhancement tag derived from T7 phage gene 10B
   7585..7632    +  terminator     T7 terminator: transcription terminator for bacteriophage T7 RNA polymerase
