[The description below was written by a language model from this plasmid's Addgene catalogue record and pLannotate feature annotations shown in this document.]
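Description:
pET28 His-MBP-TEV-BAP-Human BCKDK is a 7,657 bp bacterial expression plasmid built on a pET28 backbone for producing recombinant human branched-chain alpha-ketoacid dehydrogenase kinase (BCKDK) in E. coli. It is selected with kanamycin through the aph(3')-Ia KanR gene and replicates from a ColE1/pBR322-type origin. The adjacent bom and rop elements are consistent with its listing as low copy. An f1 origin is also present, along with backbone remnants such as tetracycline-resistance gene fragments that are not functional markers.

The expression cassette, cloned between NcoI and NotI, is driven by a T7 promoter followed by a lac operator and the T7 gene 10 ribosome binding site, and it ends at the T7 terminator. A plasmid-borne lacI gene supplies repressor, so transcription requires a host that provides T7 RNA polymerase and is induced with IPTG. The open reading frame encodes, in order, a 6xHis tag, maltose-binding protein (malE), a TEV protease site, a biotin acceptor peptide (BAP), and BCKDK residues 31–412, which omits the precursor peptide. The BAP is not called as a separate feature, but an unannotated gap between the TEV site and the BCKDK coding region fits its recorded position.

His-MBP aids solubility and affinity purification, and TEV cleavage removes it while leaving BAP-BCKDK available for site-specific biotinylation, for example for immobilisation on streptavidin. A His-tag fragment annotated downstream of BCKDK is probably vector sequence; the record does not say whether it is translated. The associated publication concerns structural studies of BCKDK inhibitors.
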