Addgene plasmid #232116: pET28 His-MBP-TEV-BAP-Human BCKDK
Purpose: For bacterial expression of Human BCKDK (AA31–412, missing precursor peptide) with an N-terminal biotin acceptor peptide and a cleavable His-MBP purification tag.
Depositing lab: Ruth Sommese. Depositing organization: Pfizer, Inc. Publication: Structural studies identify angiotensin II receptor blocker-like compounds as branched-chain ketoacid dehydrogenase kinase inhibitors. Liu S, Kormos BL, Knafels JD, Sahasrabudhe PV, Rosado A, Sommese RF, Reyes AR, Ward J, Roth Flach RJ, Wang X, Buzon LM, Reese MR, Bhattacharya SK, Omoto K, Filipski KJ. J Biol Chem. 2023 Mar;299(3):102959. doi: 10.1016/j.jbc.2023.102959. Epub 2023 Jan 28. PubMed 36717078.
Backbone
  Vector backbone: pet28
  Backbone size w/o insert (bp): 5239
  Total vector size (bp): 7657
  Vector type: Bacterial Expression
Growth in bacteria
  Bacterial resistance: Kanamycin, 50 μg/mL
  Growth temperature: 37°C
  Growth strain: DH5alpha
  Copy number: Low Copy
Gene/Insert
  Gene/Insert name: BCKDK (alt name: Branched-chain alpha-ketoacid dehydrogenase kinase)
  Species: H. sapiens (human)
  Insert size (bp): 2410
  Entrez Gene: BCKDK (a.k.a. BCKDKD, BDK)
  Promoter: T7 Promoter
  Tag / fusion protein: Maltose-Binding Protein (MBP) (N terminal on insert); Tev Site (N terminal on insert); 6 x His (N terminal on insert); Biotin acceptor peptide (BAP) (N terminal on insert)
  Cloning method: Restriction Enzyme; 5′ cloning site NcoI (not destroyed); 3′ cloning site NotI (not destroyed)
  Sequencing primers: 5′ T7 Forward; 3′ T7 Reverse
Terms and licenses: Academic/Nonprofit Terms; Industry Terms: Not Available to Industry
How to cite: pET28 His-MBP-TEV-BAP-Human BCKDK was a gift from Ruth Sommese (Addgene plasmid # 232116 ; http://n2t.net/addgene:232116 ; RRID:Addgene_232116)
